>Addgene plasmid #8974 | pcDNA3-HA-ERK2 WT | addgene full sequence | sequence record 228292 | Addgene NGS Result
TCGACGGATCGGGAGATCTCCCGATCCCCTATGGTGCACTCTCAGTACAATCTGCTCTGATGCCGCATAG
TTAAGCCAGTATCTGCTCCCTGCTTGTGTGTTGGAGGTCGCTGAGTAGTGCGCGAGCAAAATTTAAGCTA
CAACAAGGCAAGGCTTGACCGACAATTGCATGAAGAATCTGCTTAGGGTTAGGCGTTTTGCGCTGCTTCG
CGATGTACGGGCCAGATATACGCGTTGACATTGATTATTGACTAGTTATTAATAGTAATCAATTACGGGG
TCATTAGTTCATAGCCCATATATGGAGTTCCGCGTTACATAACTTACGGTAAATGGCCCGCCTGGCTGAC
CGCCCAACGACCCCCGCCCATTGACGTCAATAATGACGTATGTTCCCATAGTAACGCCAATAGGGACTTT
CCATTGACGTCAATGGGTGGAGTATTTACGGTAAACTGCCCACTTGGCAGTACATCAAGTGTATCATATG
CCAAGTACGCCCCCTATTGACGTCAATGACGGTAAATGGCCCGCCTGGCATTATGCCCAGTACATGACCT
TATGGGACTTTCCTACTTGGCAGTACATCTACGTATTAGTCATCGCTATTACCATGGTGATGCGGTTTTG
GCAGTACATCAATGGGCGTGGATAGCGGTTTGACTCACGGGGATTTCCAAGTCTCCACCCCATTGACGTC
AATGGGAGTTTGTTTTGGCACCAAAATCAACGGGACTTTCCAAAATGTCGTAACAACTCCGCCCCATTGA
CGCAAATGGGCGGTAGGCGTGTACGGTGGGAGGTCTATATAAGCAGAGCTCTCTGGCTAACTAGAGAACC
CACTGCTTACTGGCTTATCGAAATTAATACGACTCACTATAGGGAGACCCAAGCTTGGTACCACGCGTCA
TATGGCTTACCCATACGATGTTCCAGATTACGCTAGCATGGCGGCGGCGGCGGCGGGCCCGGAGATGGTC
CGCGGGCAGGTGTTCGACGTGGGGCCGCGCTACACTAATCTCTCGTACATCGGAGAAGGCGCCTACGGCA
TGGTTTGTTCTGCTTATGATAATCTCAACAAAGTTCGAGTTGCTATCAAGAAAATCAGTCCTTTTGAGCA
CCAGACCTACTGTCAGAGAACCCTGAGAGAGATAAAAATCCTACTGCGCTTCAGACATGAGAACATCATC
GGCATCAATGACATCATCCGGGCACCAACCATTGAGCAGATGAAAGATGTATATATAGTACAGGACCTCA
TGGAGACAGATCTTTACAAGCTCTTGAAGACACAGCACCTCAGCAATGATCATATCTGCTATTTTCTTTA
TCAGATCCTGAGAGGATTAAAGTATATACATTCAGCTAATGTTCTGCACCGTGACCTCAAGCCTTCCAAC
CTCCTGCTGAACACCACTTGTGATCTCAAGATCTGTGACTTTGGCCTTGCCCGTGTTGCAGATCCAGACC
ATGATCATACAGGGTTCTTGACAGAGTATGTAGCCACGCGTTGGTACAGAGCTCCAGAAATTATGTTGAA
TTCCAAGGGTTATACCAAGTCCATTGATATTTGGTCTGTGGGCTGCATCCTGGCAGAGATGCTATCCAAC
AGGCCTATCTTCCCAGGAAAGCATTACCTTGACCAGCTGAATCACATCCTGGGTATTCTTGGATCTCCAT
CACAGGAAGATCTGAATTGTATAATAAATTTAAAAGCTAGAAACTATTTGCTTTCTCTCCCGCACAAAAA
TAAGGTGCCGTGGAACAGATTGTTCCCAAACGCTGACTCCAAAGCTCTGGATTTACTGGATAAAATGTTG
ACATTTAACCCTCACAAGAGGATTGAAGTTGAACAGGCTCTGGCCCACCCGTACCTGGAGCAGTATTATG
ACCCAAGTGATGAGCCCATTGCTGAAGCACCATTCAAGTTTGACATGGAGCTGGACGACTTACCTAAGGA
GAAGCTCAAAGAACTCATTTTTGAAGAGACTGCTCGATTCCAGCCAGGATACAGATCTTAACAAGCGGCC
GCGACTCTAGAGGATCCACTAGTAACGGCCGCCAGTGTGCTGGAATTCTGCAGATATCCATCACACTGGC
GGCCGCTCGAGCATGCATCTAGAGGGCCCTATTCTATAGTGTCACCTAAATGCTAGAGCTCGCTGATCAG
CCTCGACTGTGCCTTCTAGTTGCCAGCCATCTGTTGTTTGCCCCTCCCCCGTGCCTTCCTTGACCCTGGA
AGGTGCCACTCCCACTGTCCTTTCCTAATAAAATGAGGAAATTGCATCGCATTGTCTGAGTAGGTGTCAT
TCTATTCTGGGGGGTGGGGTGGGGCAGGACAGCAAGGGGGAGGATTGGGAAGACAATAGCAGGCATGCTG
GGGATGCGGTGGGCTCTATGGCTTCTGAGGCGGAAAGAACCAGCTGGGGCTCTAGGGGGTATCCCC
[124 nt withheld, positions 2447-2570]
C
[91 nt withheld, positions 2572-2662]
A
[49 nt withheld, positions 2664-2712]
CCTTTGACGTTGGAGTCCACGTTCTTT
[37 nt withheld, positions 2740-2776]
ACCCTATCTCGGTCTATTCTTTTGATTTATAAGGGATTTTGCCGATTTCGGCCTATTGGTTAAAAAATGA
GCTGATTTAACAAAAATTTAACGCGAATTAATTCTGTGGAATGTGTGTCAGTTAGGGTGTGGAAAGTCCC
CAGGCTCCCCAGCAGGCAGAAGTATGCAAAGCATGCATCTCAATTAGTCAGCAACCAGGTGTGGAAAGTC
CCCAGGCTCCCCAGCAGGCAGAAGTATGCAAAGCATGCATCTCAATTAGTCAGCAACCATAGTCCCGCCC
CTAACTCCGCCCATCCCGCCCCTAACTCCGCCCAGTTCCGCCCATTCTCCGCCCCATGGCTGACTAATTT
TTTTTATTTATGCAGAGGCCGAGGCCGCCTCTGCCTCTGAGCTATTCCAGAAGTAGTGAGGAGGCTTTTT
TGGAGGCCTAGGCTTTTGCAAAAAGCTCCCGGGAGCTTGTATATCCATTTTCGGATCTGATCAAGAGACA
GGATGAGGATCGTTTCGCATGATTGAACAAGATGGATTGCACGCAGGTTCTCCGGCCGCTTGGGTGGAGA
GGCTATTCGGCTATGACTGGGCACAACAGACAATCGGCTGCTCTGATGCCGCCGTGTTCCGGCTGTCAGC
GCAGGGGCGCCCGGTTCTTTTTGTCAAGACCGACCTGTCCGGTGCCCTGAATGAACTGCAGGACGAGGCA
GCGCGGCTATCGTGGCTGGCCACGACGGGCGTTCCTTGCGCAGCTGTGCTCGACGTTGTCACTGAAGCGG
GAAGGGACTGGCTGCTATTGGGCGAAGTGCCGGGGCAGGATCTCCTGTCATCTCACCTTGCTCCTGCCGA
GAAAGTATCCATCATGGCTGATGCAATGCGGCGGCTGCATACGCTTGATCCGGCTACCTGCCCATTCGAC
CACCAAGCGAAACATCGCATCGAGCGAGCACGTACTCGGATGGAAGCCGGTCTTGTCGATCAGGATGATC
TGGACGAAGAGCATCAGGGGCTCGCGCCAGCCGAACTGTTCGCCAGGCTCAAGGCGCGCATGCCCGACGG
CGAGGATCTCGTCGTGACCCATGGCGATGCCTGCTTGCCGAATATCATGGTGGAAAATGGCCGCTTTTCT
GGATTCATCGACTGTGGCCGGCTGGGTGTGGCGGACCGCTATCAGGACATAGCGTTGGCTACCCGTGATA
TTGCTGAAGAGCTTGGCGGCGAATGGGCTGACCGCTTCCTCGTGCTTTACGGTATCGCCGCTCCCGATTC
GCAGCGCATCGCCTTCTATCGCCTTCTTGACGAGTTCTTCTGAGCGGGACTCTGGGGTTCGAAATGACCG
ACCAAGCGACGCCCAACCTGCCATCACGAGATTTCGATTCCACCGCCGCCTTCTATGAAAGGTTGGGCTT
CGGAATCGTTTTCCGGGACGCCGGCTGGATGATCCTCCAGCGCGGGGATCTCATGCTGGAGTTCTTCGCC
CACCCCAACTTGTTTATTGCAGCTTATAATGGTTACAAATAAAGCAATAGCATCACAAATTTCACAAATA
AAGCATTTTTTTCACTGCATTCTAGTTGTGGTTTGTCCAAACTCATCAATGTATCTTATCATGTCTGTAT
ACCGTCGACCTCTAGCTAGAGCTTGGCGTAATCATGGTCATAGCTGTTTCCTGTGTGAAATTGTTATCCG
CTCACAATTCCACACAACATACGAGCCGGAAGCATAAAGTGTAAAGCCTGGGGTGCCTAATGAGTGAGCT
AACTCACATTAATTGCGTTGCGCTCACTGCCCGCTTTCCAGTCGGGAAACCTGTCGTGCCAGCTGCATTA
ATGAATCGGCCAACGCGCGGGGAGAGGCGGTTTGCGTATTGGGCGCTCTTCCGCTTCCTCGCTCACTGAC
TCGCTGCGCTCGGTCGTTCGGCTGCGGCGAGCGGTATCAGCTCACTCAAAGGCGGTAATACGGTTATCCA
CAGAATCAGGGGATAACGCAGGAAAGAACATGTGAGCAAAAGGCCAGCAAAAGGCCAGGAACCGTAAAAA
GGCCGCGTTGCTGGCGTTTTTCCATAGGCTCCGCCCCCCTGACGAGCATCACAAAAATCGACGCTCAAGT
CAGAGGTGGCGAAACCCGACAGGACTATAAAGATACCAGGCGTTTCCCCCTGGAAGCTCCCTCGTGCGCT
CTCCTGTTCCGACCCTGCCGCTTACCGGATACCTGTCCGCCTTTCTCCCTTCGGGAAGCGTGGCGCTTTC
TCATAGCTCACGCTGTAGGTATCTCAGTTCGGTGTAGGTCGTTCGCTCCAAGCTGGGCTGTGTGCACGAA
CCCCCCGTTCAGCCCGACCGCTGCGCCTTATCCGGTAACTATCGTCTTGAGTCCAACCCGGTAAGACACG
ACTTATCGCCACTGGCAGCAGCCACTGGTAACAGGATTAGCAGAGCGAGGTATGTAGGCGGTGCTACAGA
GTTCTTGAAGTGGTGGCCTAACTACGGCTACACTAGAAGAACAGTATTTGGTATCTGCGCTCTGCTGAAG
CCAGTTACCTTCGGAAAAAGAGTTGGTAGCTCTTGATCCGGCAAACAAACCACCGCTGGTAGCGGTGGTT
TTTTTGTTTGCAAGCAGCAGATTACGCGCAGAAAAAAAGGATCTCAAGAAGATCCTTTGATCTTTTCTAC
GGGGTCTGACGCTCAGTGGAACGAAAACTCACGTTAAGGGATTTTGGTCATGAGATTATCAAAAAGGATC
TTCACCTAGATCCTTTTAAATTAAAAATGAAGTTTTAAATCAATCTAAAGTATATATGAGTAAACTTGGT
CTGACAGTTACCAATGCTTAATCAGTGAGGCACCTATCTCAGCGATCTGTCTATTTCGTTCATCCATAGT
TGCCTGACTCCCCGTCGTGTAGATAACTACGATACGGGAGGGCTTACCATCTGGCCCCAGTGCTGCAATG
ATACCGCGAGACCCACGCTCACCGGCTCCAGATTTATCAGCAATAAACCAGCCAGCCGGAAGGGCCGAGC
GCAGAAGTGGTCCTGCAACTTTATCCGCCTCCATCCAGTCTATTAATTGTTGCCGGGAAGCTAGAGTAAG
TAGTTCGCCAGTTAATAGTTTGCGCAACGTTGTTGCCATTGCTACAGGCATCGTGGTGTCACGCTCGTCG
TTTGGTATGGCTTCATTCAGCTCCGGTTCCCAACGATCAAGGCGAGTTACATGATCCCCCATGTTGTGCA
AAAAAGCGGTTAGCTCCTTCGGTCCTCCGATCGTTGTCAGAAGTAAGTTGGCCGCAGTGTTATCACTCAT
GGTTATGGCAGCACTGCATAATTCTCTTACTGTCATGCCATCCGTAAGATGCTTTTCTGTGACTGGTGAG
TACTCAACCAAGTCATTCTGAGAATAGTGTATGCGGCGACCGAGTTGCTCTTGCCCGGCGTCAATACGGG
ATAATACCGCGCCACATAGCAGAACTTTAAAAGTGCTCATCATTGGAAAACGTTCTTCGGGGCGAAAACT
CTCAAGGATCTTACCGCTGTTGAGATCCAGTTCGATGTAACCCACTCGTGCACCCAACTGATCTTCAGCA
TCTTTTACTTTCACCAGCGTTTCTGGGTGAGCAAAAACAGGAAGGCAAAATGCCGCAAAAAAGGGAATAA
GGGCGACACGGAAATGTTGAATACTCATACTCTTCCTTTTTCAATATTATTGAAGCATTTATCAGGGTTA
TTGTCTCATGAGCGGATACATATTTGAATGTATTTAGAAAAATAAACAAATAGGGGTTCCGCGCACATTT
CCCCGAAAAGTGCCACCTGACG
Features (pLannotate 1.2.2; 22 found; start..end, strand, type, name):
     30..82      -  misc_feature   bom (fragment): basis of mobility region from pBR322
    237..616     +  enhancer       CMV enhancer: human cytomegalovirus immediate early enhancer
    617..820     +  promoter       CMV promoter: human cytomegalovirus (CMV) immediate early promoter
    816..849     +  LTR            5' LTR (truncated) (fragment): truncated 5' long terminal repeat (LTR) from HIV-1
    865..883     +  promoter       T7 promoter: promoter for bacteriophage T7 RNA polymerase
    918..944     +  CDS            3xHA (fragment): three tandem HA epitope tags
    942..2018    +  CDS            MAPK1: MK01_HUMAN - Also known as ERK2, PRKM1, PRKM2. Experimental evidence at protein level: Swiss-Prot protein existence level 1. Acts as a transcriptional repressor. Binds to a [GC]AAA[GC] consensus sequence. Repress the expression of interferon gamma-induced genes. Seems to bind to the promoter of CCL5, DMP1, IFIH1, IFITM1, IRF7, IRF9, LAMP3, OAS1, OAS2, OAS3 and STAT1. Transcriptional activity is independent of kinase activity. From Homo sapiens (Human).
   2133..2151    -  promoter       SP6 promoter: promoter for bacteriophage SP6 RNA polymerase
   2177..2401    +  polyA_signal   bGH poly(A) signal: bovine growth hormone polyadenylation signal
   2405..2426    +  promoter       SV40 promoter (fragment): SV40 enhancer and early promoter
   2447..2875    +  rep_origin     f1 ori (sequence partly withheld): f1 bacteriophage origin of replication; arrow indicates direction of (+) strand synthesis
   2889..3218    +  promoter       SV40 promoter: SV40 enhancer and early promoter
   3285..4076    +  CDS            neo: KKA2_KLEPN - Also known as kan, nptII. Experimental evidence at protein level: Swiss-Prot protein existence level 1. Resistance to kanamycin, neomycin, paromomycin, ribostamycin, butirosin and gentamicin B. From Klebsiella pneumoniae.
   4100..4258    +  CDS            ble (fragment): BLE_KLEPN - Experimental evidence at protein level: Swiss-Prot protein existence level 1. Binding protein with a strong affinity to the bleomycin family of antibiotics. Binds to CL990; an antimitotic-antibiotic compound. From Klebsiella pneumoniae.
   4253..4374    +  polyA_signal   SV40 poly(A) signal: SV40 polyadenylation signal
   4447..4463    -  protein_bind   lac operator: The lac repressor binds to the lac operator to inhibit transcription in E. coli. This inhibition can be relieved by adding lactose or isopropyl-β-D-thiogalactopyranoside (IPTG). lac repressor encoded by lacI
   4471..4501    -  promoter       lac promoter: promoter for the E. coli lac operon
   4516..4537    -  protein_bind   CAP binding site: CAP binding activates transcription in the presence of cAMP. E. coli catabolite activator protein
   4550..4642    -  CDS            lacI (fragment): lac repressor; lacI; The lac repressor binds to the lac operator to inhibit transcription in E. coli. This inhibition can be relieved by adding lactose or isopropyl-β-D-thiogalactopyranoside (IPTG).
   4825..5413    -  rep_origin     ori: high-copy-number ColE1/pMB1/pBR322/pUC origin of replication
   5584..6444    -  CDS            AmpR: β-lactamase; bla; confers resistance to ampicillin, carbenicillin, and related antibiotics
   6445..6549    -  promoter       AmpR promoter: bla
