[The description below was written by a language model from this plasmid's Addgene catalogue record and pLannotate feature annotations shown in this document.]
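Description:
pcDNA3-HA-ERK2 WT is a mammalian expression plasmid built on a pcDNA3-type backbone (listed as pcDNA3.1) that expresses wild-type rat ERK2 (Mapk1, p42 MAPK) with an N-terminal HA epitope tag. The roughly 1.2 kb insert was cloned between KpnI and BamHI sites, both of which are retained. The sequenced plasmid is about 6.6 kb. In bacteria it replicates from a high-copy ColE1/pUC-type origin and is selected with ampicillin through the β-lactamase gene. An f1 origin is also present and allows single-stranded DNA production.

Expression in mammalian cells is driven by the human cytomegalovirus immediate-early enhancer and promoter, and transcripts are terminated by the bovine growth hormone polyadenylation signal. A T7 promoter sits upstream of the coding region and an SP6 promoter faces inward from the downstream side; these can be used for in vitro transcription and as sequencing primer sites. The automated annotation labels the tag as a fragment of a 3xHA element about the length of a single HA copy, and it matches the kinase coding sequence to human MAPK1. That match reflects the close conservation between orthologues, since the catalogue entry gives the species as rat. A separate cassette, made up of the SV40 early promoter, the neomycin phosphotransferase gene and the SV40 poly(A) signal, permits G418 selection of stable transfectants. Short annotated fragments such as the truncated LTR, ble and lacI hits appear to be backbone remnants or annotation matches, not functional elements.

The HA tag allows the transfected kinase to be detected or immunoprecipitated separately from endogenous ERK2. The associated publication concerns docking sites on ERK2 that regulate distinct signalling events, which suggests this construct served as the wild-type reference in that work.
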