Addgene plasmid #8974: pcDNA3-HA-ERK2 WT
Depositing lab: John Blenis. Depositing organization: Harvard Medical School. Publication: Spatially separate docking sites on ERK2 regulate distinct signaling events in vivo. Dimitri CA, Dowdle W, MacKeigan JP, Blenis J, Murphy LO. Curr Biol. 2005 Jul 26. 15(14):1319-24. 10.1016/j.cub.2005.06.037 PubMed 16051177.
Backbone
  Vector backbone: pcDNA3.1
  Backbone size w/o insert (bp): 5400
  Vector type: Mammalian Expression
  Selectable markers: Neomycin (select with G418)
Growth in bacteria
  Bacterial resistance: Ampicillin, 100 μg/mL
  Growth temperature: 37°C
  Growth strain: DH5alpha
  Copy number: High Copy
Gene/Insert
  Gene/Insert name: ERK2
  Species: R. norvegicus (rat)
  Insert size (bp): 1200
  Entrez Gene: Mapk1 (a.k.a. ERK-2, ERT1, Erk2, p42-MAPK)
  Tag / fusion protein: HA (N terminal on insert)
  Cloning method: Restriction Enzyme; 5′ cloning site KpnI (not destroyed); 3′ cloning site BamHI (not destroyed)
  Sequencing primers: 5′ T7
Terms and licenses: Academic/Nonprofit Terms; Industry Terms: Not Available to Industry
How to cite: pcDNA3-HA-ERK2 WT was a gift from John Blenis (Addgene plasmid # 8974 ; http://n2t.net/addgene:8974 ; RRID:Addgene_8974)
