>Addgene plasmid #8974 | pcDNA3-HA-ERK2 WT | addgene partial sequence | sequence record 17504 | 8974 with CMV-F
TGCGAGCTCTCTGGCTACTAGAGAACCCACTGCTTACTGGCTTATCGAAATTAATACGACTCACTATAGG
GAGACCCAAGCTTGGTACCACGCGTCATATGGCTTACCCATACGATGTTCCAGATTACGCTAGCATGGCG
GCGGCGGCGGCGGGCCCGGAGATGGTCCGCGGGCAGGTGTTCGACGTGGGGCCGCGCTACACTAATCTCT
CGTACATCGGAGAAGGCGCCTACGGCATGGTTTGTTCTGCTTATGATAATCTCAACAAAGTTCGAGTTGC
TATCAAGAAAATCAGTCCTTTTGAGCACCAGACCTACTGTCAGAGAACCCTGAGAGAGATAAAAATCCTA
CTGCGCTTCAGACATGAGAACATCATCGGCATCAATGACATCATCCGGGCACCAACCATTGAGCAGATGA
AAGATGTATATATAGTACAGGACCTCATGGAGACAGATCTTTACAAGCTCTTGAAGACACAGCACCTCAG
CAATGATCATATCTGCTATTTTCTTTATCAGATCCTGAGAGGATTAAAGTATATACATTCAGCTAATGTT
CTGCACCGTGACCTCAAGCCTTCCAACCTCCTGCTGAACACCACTTGTGATCTCAAGATCTGTGACTTTG
GCCTTGCCCGTGTTGCAGATCCAGACCATGATCATACAGGGTTCTTGACAGAGTATGTAGCCACGCGTTG
GTACAGAGCTCCAGAAATTATGTTGAATTCCAAGGGTTATACCAAGTCCATTGATATTTGGTCTGTGGGC
TGCATCCTGGCAGAGATGCTATCCAACAGGCCTATCTTCCCAGGAAAGCATTACCTTGACCAGCTGAATC
ACATCCTGGGTATTCTTGGATCTCCATCACAGGAAGATCTGATG
